>Addgene plasmid #223348 | pAAV-hSyn-IgK-R-eLACCO2-COBRA | addgene full sequence | sequence record 442634 | Addgene NGS Result
CCTGCAGGCAGCTGCGCGCTCGCTCGCTCACTGAGGCCGCCCGGGCGTCGGGCGACCTTTGGTCGCCCGG
CCTCAGTGAGCGAGCGAGCGCGCAGAGAGGGAGTGGCCAACTCCATCACTAGGGGTTCCTGCGGCCGCAC
GCGTGTGTCTAGACTGCAGAGGGCCCTGCGTATGAGTGCAAGTGGGTTTTAGGACCAGGATGAGGCGGGG
TGGGGGTGCCTACCTGACGACCGACCCCGACCCACTGGACAAGCACCCAACCCCCATTCCCCAAATTGCG
CATCCCCTATCAGAGAGGGGGAGGGGAAACAGGATGCGGCGAGGCGCGTGCGCACTGCCAGCTTCAGCAC
CGCGGACAGTGCCTTCGCCCCCGCCTGGCGGCGCGCGCCACCGCCGCCTCAGCACTGAAGGCGCGCTGAC
GTCACTCGCCGGTCCCCCGCAAACTCCCCTTCCCGGCCACCTTGGTCGCGTCCGCGCCGCCGCCGGCCCA
GCCGGACCGCACCACGCGAGGCGCGAGATAGGGGGGCACGGGCGCGACCATCTGCGCTGCGGCGCCGGCG
ACTCAGCGCTGCCTCAGTCTGCGGTGGGCAGCGGAGGAGTCGTGTCGTGCCTGAGAGCGCAGTCGAGAAG
GTACCGGATCGGACGAATAACGCGTGGATCCACCGGTGAGCTCTCTGGCTAACTAGAGAACCCACTGCTT
ACTGGCTTATCGAAATTAATACGACTCACTATAGGGAGACCCAAGCTGGCTAGCGTGCCGCCACCATGGC
CTCGAGAATGGAGACCGACACCCTGCTGCTGTGGGTGCTGCTGCTGTGGGTGCCCGGCTCCACCGGCGAC
AGATCTATGTTCTCTCCCATGGCAGTGGCCCAGGCTCGACGCTATAAGTGGAGGATTCAAACCGCGTGGG
ATGCTGGAACAGTAGGCTACAGTCTGTTCCAAAAGTTTACGGAGCGGGTAAAGGAACTGACGGATGGACA
GCTTGAGGTCCAGCCTCTTCCAGCGGGTGCGGTCGTAGGCACGTTTGATATGTTCGACGCGGTCAAGACT
GGAGTTTTGGACGGAATGAATCCTTTCACGCTGTATTGGGCAGAGAGGATGCCGGTTACAGCTTTCCTCT
CCAGCTACGCCCTCGGGTTGGACCGACCTGACCAGTGGGAAACATGGTTTTACTCCCTGGGTGGCCTCGA
CAACGCCCGACGAGCCTTTGCCGAGCAAGGCCTCTTCTACGTGGGACCAGTTCAGCACGACCTCAATACA
ATTCATTCAAAGAAGCCGATCCGGAGATTTGAGGACTTCAAAGGTGTCAAGCTCCGAGTGCCAGGCGGCA
TGATTGCGGAAGTCTTTGCGGCCGCAGGAGCTTCCACCGTCCTCTTGCCTGGGGGGGAGGTCTACCCCGC
TCTGGAAAGAGGGGCAGTGACTGCGGTTTCCGAGCGGATGTACCCCGAGGACGGCGCCCTGAAGAGCGAG
ATCAAGAAGGGGCTGAGGCTGAAGGACGGCGGCCACTACGCCGCCGTGGTCAAGACCACCTACAAGGCCA
AGAAGCCCGTGCAGCTGCCCGGCGCCTACGTCGTCGACATCCAGTTGGACATCGTGTCCCACAACGAGGA
CTACACTATCGTGGAACAGTGCGAACGCGCCGAGGGCCGCCACTCCACCGGCGGCGTGGTCGAGCTGGAC
AAGGGAGGTACAGGCGGGAGTCTGGTGAGCAAGGGCGAGGAGGATGACATGGCCATCGTCAAGGAGTTCA
TGCGCTTCAAGGTGCACATGGAGGGCTCCGTGAACGGCCACGAGTTCGAGATCGAGGGCGAGGGCGAGGG
CCGCCCCTACGAGGCCTTTCAGACCGCTAAGCTGAAGGTGACCAAGGGTGGCCCCCTGCCCTTCGCCTGG
GACATCCTATCCCCTCAGTTCATGTACGGCTCCAAGGCCTACATTAAGCACCCAGCCGACATCCCCGACT
ACTTCAAGCTGTCCTTCCCCGAGGGCTTCAGGTGGGAGCGCGTGATGTACTTCGAGGACGGCGGCATTAT
TCACGTTGACCAGGACTCCTCCCTGCAGGACGGCGTATTCATCTACAAGGTGAAGCTGCGCGGCACCAAC
TTCCCCCCCGACGGCCCCGTAATGCAGAAGAAGACCATGGGCTGGGAGCGGGGGCGTAGTGCGGCCGATT
TTGTTGGGCCTGCAGTAAACTATAACTTGGGGTTCCATCAGGAGGCAAAGTACATCATAATGGGGCCTCC
AGAGACGCCTGCCATTCATCAACCTGTAGACCTTATGGACTTCACCATAAACCTTAATCGGTGGCGCAGC
CTTCCAAAGCCTCTGCAAGAAAGATTCATCGCGGCGGTTCACGAGTACTCTTGGATTCACTACGCAGGCA
TTCAGAAGGCTAATTTGGAGGCGTGGCCGAAATATCGGCAGGCAGGTGTTGAGGTCATCCGGCTGGGCAA
CGAGGATGTTAGAAAATTCAGGCGACTCGCTATCCCCATTTGGTTTAAGTGGGCTAAGATGGATAAATAC
TCACGAGAGGCTTTCGCGTCCCAACTGGAGTATATGAGAGGTATAGGTCACGTTACGGACGAGGAATTGA
AGGGCTTGAGCCTGGGCTCCACCTCCGGCTCCGGCAAGCCCGGCTCCGGCGAGGGCTCCACCAAGGGCGA
ATTCTCAGATAACGACTACGGTAAAGATGGGTTGGCTGGGGCTTCCGGAGGCAGACGAAATGGCGCTATA
ACTGTGCTCAGTTTCATAACGTTCTACGTGGCAGCATTTATGGTATTGTTGTAGAAGCTTATCGATAATC
AACCTCTGGATTACAAAATTTGTGAAAGATTGACTGGTATTCTTAACTATGTTGCTCCTTTTACGCTATG
TGGATACGCTGCTTTAATGCCTTTGTATCATGCTATTGCTTCCCGTATGGCTTTCATTTTCTCCTCCTTG
TATAAATCCTGGTTGCTGTCTCTTTATGAGGAGTTGTGGCCCGTTGTCAGGCAACGTGGCGTGGTGTGCA
CTGTGTTTGCTGACGCAACCCCCACTGGTTGGGGCATTGCCACCACCTGTCAGCTCCTTTCCGGGACTTT
CGCTTTCCCCCTCCCTATTGCCACGGCGGAACTCATCGCCGCCTGCCTTGCCCGCTGCTGGACAGGGGCT
CGGCTGTTGGGCACTGACAATTCCGTGGTGTTGTCGGGGAAATCATCGTCCTTTCCTTGGCTGCTCGCCT
ATGTTGCCACCTGGATTCTGCGCGGGACGTCCTTCTGCTACGTCCCTTCGGCCCTCAATCCAGCGGACCT
TCCTTCCCGCGGCCTGCTGCCGGCTCTGCGGCCTCTTCCGCGTCTTCGCCTTCGCCCTCAGACGAGTCGG
ATCTCCCTTTGGGCCGCCTCCCCGCATCGATACCGAGCGCTGCTCGAGAGATCTACGGGTGGCATCCCTG
TGACCCCTCCCCAGTGCCTCTCCTGGCCCTGGAAGTTGCCACTCCAGTGCCCACCAGCCTTGTCCTAATA
AAATTAAGTTGCATCATTTTGTCTGACTAGGTGTCCTTCTATAATATTATGGGGTGGAGGGGGGTGGTAT
GGAGCAAGGGGCAAGTTGGGAAGACAACCTGTAGGGCCTGCGGGGTCTATTGGGAACCAAGCTGGAGTGC
AGTGGCACAATCTTGGCTCACTGCAATCTCCGCCTCCTGGGTTCAAGCGATTCTCCTGCCTCAGCCTCCC
GAGTTGTTGGGATTCCAGGCATGCATGACCAGGCTCAGCTAATTTTTGTTTTTTTGGTAGAGACGGGGTT
TCACCATATTGGCCAGGCTGGTCTCCAACTCCTAATCTCAGGTGATCTACCCACCTTGGCCTCCCAAATT
GCTGGGATTACAGGCGTGAACCACTGCTCCCTTCCCTGTCCTTCTGATTTTGTAGGTAACCACGTGCGGA
CCGAGCGGCCGCAGGAACCCCTAGTGATGGAGTTGGCCACTCCCTCTCTGCGCGCTCGCTCGCTCACTGA
GGCCGGGCGACCAAAGGTCGCCCGACGCCCGGGCTTTGCCCGGGCGGCCTCAGTGAGCGAGCGAGCGCGC
AGCTGCCTGCAGGGGCGCCTGATGCGGTATTTTCTCCTTACGCATCTGTGCGGTATTTCACACCGCATA
[95 nt withheld, positions 4130-4224]
T
[46 nt withheld, positions 4226-4271]
C
[141 nt withheld, positions 4273-4413]
CCTTTGACGTTGGAGTCCACGTTCTTT
[37 nt withheld, positions 4441-4477]
ACTCTATCTCGGGCTATTCTTTTGATTTATAAGGGATTTTGCCGATTTCGGTCTATTGGTTAAAAAATGA
GCTGATTTAACAAAAATTTAACGCGAATTTTAACAAAATATTAACGTTTACAATTTTATGGTGCACTCTC
AGTACAATCTGCTCTGATGCCGCATAGTTAAGCCAGCCCCGACACCCGCCAACACCCGCTGACGCGCCCT
GACGGGCTTGTCTGCTCCCGGCATCCGCTTACAGACAAGCTGTGACCGTCTCCGGGAGCTGCATGTGTCA
GAGGTTTTCACCGTCATCACCGAAACGCGCGAGACGAAAGGGCCTCGTGATACGCCTATTTTTATAGGTT
AATGTCATGATAATAATGGTTTCTTAGACGTCAGGTGGCACTTTTCGGGGAAATGTGCGCGGAACCCCTA
TTTGTTTATTTTTCTAAATACATTCAAATATGTATCCGCTCATGAGACAATAACCCTGATAAATGCTTCA
ATAATATTGAAAAAGGAAGAGTATGAGTATTCAACATTTCCGTGTCGCCCTTATTCCCTTTTTTGCGGCA
TTTTGCCTTCCTGTTTTTGCTCACCCAGAAACGCTGGTGAAAGTAAAAGATGCTGAAGATCAGTTGGGTG
CACGAGTGGGTTACATCGAACTGGATCTCAACAGCGGTAAGATCCTTGAGAGTTTTCGCCCCGAAGAACG
TTTTCCAATGATGAGCACTTTTAAAGTTCTGCTATGTGGCGCGGTATTATCCCGTATTGACGCCGGGCAA
GAGCAACTCGGTCGCCGCATACACTATTCTCAGAATGACTTGGTTGAGTACTCACCAGTCACAGAAAAGC
ATCTTACGGATGGCATGACAGTAAGAGAATTATGCAGTGCTGCCATAACCATGAGTGATAACACTGCGGC
CAACTTACTTCTGACAACGATCGGAGGACCGAAGGAGCTAACCGCTTTTTTGCACAACATGGGGGATCAT
GTAACTCGCCTTGATCGTTGGGAACCGGAGCTGAATGAAGCCATACCAAACGACGAGCGTGACACCACGA
TGCCTGTAGCAATGGCAACAACGTTGCGCAAACTATTAACTGGCGAACTACTTACTCTAGCTTCCCGGCA
ACAATTAATAGACTGGATGGAGGCGGATAAAGTTGCAGGACCACTTCTGCGCTCGGCCCTTCCGGCTGGC
TGGTTTATTGCTGATAAATCTGGAGCCGGTGAGCGTGGGTCTCGCGGTATCATTGCAGCACTGGGGCCAG
ATGGTAAGCCCTCCCGTATCGTAGTTATCTACACGACGGGGAGTCAGGCAACTATGGATGAACGAAATAG
ACAGATCGCTGAGATAGGTGCCTCACTGATTAAGCATTGGTAACTGTCAGACCAAGTTTACTCATATATA
CTTTAGATTGATTTAAAACTTCATTTTTAATTTAAAAGGATCTAGGTGAAGATCCTTTTTGATAATCTCA
TGACCAAAATCCCTTAACGTGAGTTTTCGTTCCACTGAGCGTCAGACCCCGTAGAAAAGATCAAAGGATC
TTCTTGAGATCCTTTTTTTCTGCGCGTAATCTGCTGCTTGCAAACAAAAAAACCACCGCTACCAGCGGTG
GTTTGTTTGCCGGATCAAGAGCTACCAACTCTTTTTCCGAAGGTAACTGGCTTCAGCAGAGCGCAGATAC
CAAATACTGTTCTTCTAGTGTAGCCGTAGTTAGGCCACCACTTCAAGAACTCTGTAGCACCGCCTACATA
CCTCGCTCTGCTAATCCTGTTACCAGTGGCTGCTGCCAGTGGCGATAAGTCGTGTCTTACCGGGTTGGAC
TCAAGACGATAGTTACCGGATAAGGCGCAGCGGTCGGGCTGAACGGGGGGTTCGTGCACACAGCCCAGCT
TGGAGCGAACGACCTACACCGAACTGAGATACCTACAGCGTGAGCTATGAGAAAGCGCCACGCTTCCCGA
AGGGAGAAAGGCGGACAGGTATCCGGTAAGCGGCAGGGTCGGAACAGGAGAGCGCACGAGGGAGCTTCCA
GGGGGAAACGCCTGGTATCTTTATAGTCCTGTCGGGTTTCGCCACCTCTGACTTGAGCGTCGATTTTTGT
GATGCTCGTCAGGGGGGCGGAGCCTATGGAAAAACGCCAGCAACGCGGCCTTTTTACGGTTCCTGGCCTT
TTGCTGGCCTTTTGCTCACATGT
Features (pLannotate 1.2.2; 18 found; start..end, strand, type, name):
     12..39      +  repeat_region  AAV2 ITR (fragment): inverted terminal repeat of adeno-associated virus serotype 2 inverted
     68..95      +  repeat_region  AAV2 ITR (fragment): inverted terminal repeat of adeno-associated virus serotype 2 inverted
    175..622     +  promoter       hSyn promoter: human synapsin I promoter; confers neuron-specific expression (Kügler et al., 2003)
    668..701     +  LTR            5' LTR (truncated) (fragment): truncated 5' long terminal repeat (LTR) from HIV-1
    717..735     +  promoter       T7 promoter: promoter for bacteriophage T7 RNA polymerase
    778..840     +  CDS            KV3A9_MOUSE (fragment): Experimental evidence at protein level: Swiss-Prot protein existence level 1. From Mus musculus (Mouse).
   1424..2148    +  CDS            HyPerRed (fragment): red fluorescent genetically encoded indicator for H2O2 ()
   2686..2781    +  CDS            COBL9 (fragment): COBL9_ARATH - Experimental evidence at transcript level: Swiss-Prot protein existence level 2. From Arabidopsis thaliana (Mouse-ear cress).
   2797..3385    +  misc_feature   WPRE: woodchuck hepatitis virus posttranscriptional regulatory element
   3417..3893    +  polyA_signal   hGH poly(A) signal: human growth hormone polyadenylation signal
   3933..4073    +  repeat_region  AAV2 ITR: inverted terminal repeat of adeno-associated virus serotype 2 inverted
   4078..4129    -  misc_feature   bom (fragment): basis of mobility region from pBR322
   4148..4603    +  rep_origin     f1 ori (sequence partly withheld): f1 bacteriophage origin of replication; arrow indicates direction of (+) strand synthesis
   4604..4653    -  misc_feature   bom (fragment): basis of mobility region from pBR322
   4755..4790    -  CDS            rop (fragment): Rop protein, which maintains plasmids at low copy number; rop
   4885..4989    +  promoter       AmpR promoter: bla
   4990..5850    +  CDS            AmpR: β-lactamase; bla; confers resistance to ampicillin, carbenicillin, and related antibiotics
   6021..6609    +  rep_origin     ori: high-copy-number ColE1/pMB1/pBR322/pUC origin of replication
