[The description below was written by a language model from this plasmid's Addgene catalogue record and pLannotate feature annotations shown in this document.]
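Description:
pAAV-hSyn-IgK-R-eLACCO2-COBRA is an adeno-associated virus transfer plasmid that encodes a genetically encoded biosensor for extracellular L-lactate, intended for expression in neurons. It is built on a pAAV backbone and propagated in E. coli as a high-copy plasmid through a ColE1/pUC-type origin, with ampicillin selection from the β-lactamase gene. An f1 phage origin is also present. The expression cassette is bracketed by AAV2 inverted terminal repeats, the cis elements needed for replication and packaging of the cassette into AAV particles. The annotation detects a full ITR on the 3′ side but only short fragments on the 5′ side. This may simply reflect the difficulty of sequencing and annotating these hairpin-forming repeats, which are also prone to recombination in bacteria.

Within the ITRs, the human synapsin I promoter drives neuron-specific transcription of a synthetic open reading frame. It opens with a mouse immunoglobulin kappa chain leader (the IgK in the name), which directs the protein into the secretory pathway. A central region is matched by the annotator to HyPerRed, most likely reflecting a shared circularly permuted red fluorescent protein module, consistent with the "R" in the name, rather than any peroxide-sensing function. The lactate-binding portions of the sensor are not annotated in the feature table. At the C terminus is a fragment of Arabidopsis COBL9, recorded as a GPI anchor, which tethers the secreted sensor to the outer face of the plasma membrane so that it reports lactate outside the cell. A WPRE and the human growth hormone polyadenylation signal follow to enhance transcript stability and processing. The short HIV-1 LTR, bom and rop fragment hits appear to be minor partial matches, and a T7 promoter lies just upstream of the coding region. The plasmid is used to produce AAV for imaging extracellular L-lactate dynamics in neural tissue.
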