Addgene plasmid #223348: pAAV-hSyn-IgK-R-eLACCO2-COBRA
Purpose: Biosensor for extracellular L-lactate
Depositing lab: Marie-Eve Paquet. Depositing organization: Universite Laval. Publication: A red fluorescent genetically encoded biosensor for in vivo imaging of extracellular L-lactate dynamics. Kamijo Y, Machler P, Ness N, Vu CQ, Kusakizako T, Mannuthodikayil J, Ku Z, Boisvert M, Grebenik E, Miyazaki I, Hashizume R, Sato H, Liu R, Hori Y, Tomita T, Katayama T, Furube A, Caraveo G, Paquet ME, Drobizhev M, Nureki O, Arai S, Brancaccio M, Campbell RE, Kleinfeld D, Nasu Y. Nat Commun. 2025 Oct 29;16(1):9531. doi: 10.1038/s41467-025-64484-x. PubMed 41162396.
Backbone
  Vector backbone: pAAV
  Vector type: AAV
Growth in bacteria
  Bacterial resistance: Ampicillin, 100 μg/mL
  Growth temperature: 37°C
  Growth strain: NEB Stable
  Copy number: High Copy
Gene/Insert
  Gene/Insert name: eLACCO2
  Species: Synthetic
  Tag / fusion protein: GPI-COBL9 Anchor (C terminal on insert)
  Cloning method: Restriction Enzyme; 5′ cloning site Unknown (unknown if destroyed); 3′ cloning site Unknown (unknown if destroyed)
Terms and licenses: Academic/Nonprofit Terms; Industry Terms: Not Available to Industry
How to cite: pAAV-hSyn-IgK-R-eLACCO2-COBRA was a gift from Marie-Eve Paquet (Addgene plasmid # 223348 ; http://n2t.net/addgene:223348 ; RRID:Addgene_223348)
